Addgene plasmid #192766: Ppst93-MCRmar-NG
Purpose: Expresses NG-tagged MCRmar in Methanococcus maripaludis
Depositing lab: William B. Whitman. Depositing organization: University of Georgia. Publication: Expression of divergent methyl/alkyl coenzyme M reductases from uncultured archaea. Shao N, Fan Y, Chou CW, Yavari S, Williams RV, Amster IJ, Brown SM, Drake IJ, Duin EC, Whitman WB, Liu Y. Commun Biol. 2022 Oct 20;5(1):1113. doi: 10.1038/s42003-022-04057-6. PubMed 36266535.
Backbone
  Vector backbone: pMEV5
  Backbone size w/o insert (bp): 4300
  Total vector size (bp): 9500
  Vector type: Synthetic Biology ; Heterologous expression in Methanococcus maripaludis
  Selectable markers: Puromycin
Growth in bacteria
  Bacterial resistance: Ampicillin, 100 μg/mL
  Growth temperature: 37°C
  Growth strain: DH5alpha
  Copy number: Unknown
Gene/Insert
  Gene/Insert name: Methyl coenzyme M reductase (alt name: MCR)
  Species: Methanococcus maripaludis
  Insert size (bp): 5200
  Tag / fusion protein: Flag-Strep2
Terms and licenses: Academic/Nonprofit Terms; Industry Terms
How to cite: Ppst93-MCRmar-NG was a gift from William B. Whitman (Addgene plasmid # 192766 ; http://n2t.net/addgene:192766 ; RRID:Addgene_192766)
