[The description below was written by a language model from this plasmid's Addgene catalogue record and pLannotate feature annotations shown in this document.]
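Description:
Ppst93-MCRmar-NG is an Escherichia coli–Methanococcus shuttle-type expression plasmid built on the pMEV5 backbone and intended for expressing methyl-coenzyme M reductase (MCR) in the methanogenic archaeon Methanococcus maripaludis. In E. coli it is maintained through a high-copy ColE1/pMB1-type origin and selected with ampicillin via the bla gene and its promoter; short remnants of the pBR322 bom and rop regions are also detected. For selection in the archaeal host it carries the Streptomyces alboniger pac gene (puromycin N-acetyltransferase), followed by a fragment of the neighbouring dmpM gene. The feature table does not identify any element responsible for replication or integration in Methanococcus.

The roughly 5.2 kb insert is the M. maripaludis MCR operon, annotated by homology to other methanogens as the gene order B (beta subunit), D, C, G (gamma subunit) and A (alpha subunit). MCR catalyses the final step of methanogenesis, reducing methyl-coenzyme M with coenzyme B to release methane and the CoM-S-S-CoB heterodisulfide; the D and C genes encode accessory proteins co-transcribed with the structural subunits. A FLAG epitope is annotated immediately upstream of the gamma-subunit gene, consistent with the recorded Flag-Strep2 tag and suggesting that "NG" denotes an N-terminal tag on McrG, although the record does not spell this out and the Strep2 portion is not annotated. The name implies a "Ppst93" promoter, but no promoter upstream of the operon is annotated or described. A BioBrick suffix follows the operon. The plasmid serves for producing affinity-tagged MCR in a methanogen host, in the context of work on expressing divergent methyl/alkyl-coenzyme M reductases.
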