Features (pLannotate 1.2.2; 14 found; start..end, strand, type, name):
    425..1753    +  CDS            mrtB: MCRY_METTH - Experimental evidence at protein level: Swiss-Prot protein existence level 1. Component of the methyl-coenzyme M reductase (MCR) I that catalyzes the reductive cleavage of methyl-coenzyme M (CoM-S-CH3 or 2- (methylthio)ethanesulfonate) using coenzyme B (CoB or 7- mercaptoheptanoylthreonine phosphate) as reductant which results in the production of methane and the mixed heterodisulfide of CoB and CoM (CoM-S-S-CoB). This is the final step in methanogenesis. From Methanothermobacter thermautotrophicus (strain ATCC 29096 / DSM 1053 / JCM 10044 / NBRC 100330 / Delta H) (Methanobacteriu
   1771..2247    +  CDS            mcrD: MCRD_METJA - Protein inferred from homology: Swiss-Prot protein existence level 3. From Methanocaldococcus jannaschii (strain ATCC 43067 / DSM 2661 / JAL-1 / JCM 10045 / NBRC 100440) (Methanococcus jannaschii).
   2265..2852    +  CDS            mcrC: MCRC_METTH - Experimental evidence at transcript level: Swiss-Prot protein existence level 2. From Methanothermobacter thermautotrophicus (strain ATCC 29096 / DSM 1053 / JCM 10044 / NBRC 100330 / Delta H) (Methanobacterium thermoautotrophicum).
   2867..2890    +  CDS            2xFLAG (fragment): two tandem FLAG® epitope tags
   2991..3740    +  CDS            mrtG (fragment): MCRZ_METTM - Experimental evidence at protein level: Swiss-Prot protein existence level 1. Component of the methyl-coenzyme M reductase (MCR) I that catalyzes the reductive cleavage of methyl-coenzyme M (CoM-S-CH3 or 2- (methylthio)ethanesulfonate) using coenzyme B (CoB or 7- mercaptoheptanoylthreonine phosphate) as reductant which results in the production of methane and the mixed heterodisulfide of CoB and CoM (CoM-S-S-CoB). This is the final step in methanogenesis. From Methanothermobacter marburgensis (strain ATCC BAA-927 / DSM 2133 / JCM 14651 / NBRC 100331 / OCM 82 / Marburg) (Methanobac
   3821..5476    +  CDS            mcrA: MCRA_METJA - Experimental evidence at protein level: Swiss-Prot protein existence level 1. Component of the methyl-coenzyme M reductase (MCR) I that catalyzes the reductive cleavage of methyl-coenzyme M (CoM-S-CH3 or 2- (methylthio)ethanesulfonate) using coenzyme B (CoB or 7- mercaptoheptanoylthreonine phosphate) as reductant which results in the production of methane and the mixed heterodisulfide of CoB and CoM (CoM-S-S-CoB). This is the final step in methanogenesis. From Methanocaldococcus jannaschii (strain ATCC 43067 / DSM 2661 / JAL-1 / JCM 10045 / NBRC 100440) (Methanococcus jannaschii).
   5483..5502    +  misc_feature   BioBrick suffix: universal suffix for all parts
   5855..6451    +  CDS            pac: PUAC_STRAD - Protein predicted: Swiss-Prot protein existence level 4. Detoxification of puromycin. From Streptomyces alboniger.
   6457..6588    +  CDS            dmpM (fragment): DMPM_STRAD - Protein inferred from homology: Swiss-Prot protein existence level 3. From Streptomyces alboniger.
   6806..6853    -  misc_feature   bom (fragment): basis of mobility region from pBR322
   6955..6990    -  CDS            rop (fragment): Rop protein, which maintains plasmids at low copy number; rop
   7085..7189    +  promoter       AmpR promoter: bla
   7190..8050    +  CDS            AmpR: β-lactamase; bla; confers resistance to ampicillin, carbenicillin, and related antibiotics
   8221..8809    +  rep_origin     ori: high-copy-number ColE1/pMB1/pBR322/pUC origin of replication
>Addgene plasmid #192766 | Ppst93-MCRmar-NG | addgene full sequence | sequence record 379061 | Addgene NGS Result
TGAATAATATTTATTATTACTTTTTTTGATTTCTTGTAAAAAATCGAACATATTTTACATATTGTAAAAA
ATAAAAAAGATTTAAAAAAAGTGTCCGAAAAAGTTAAACAAACATTATTATTAAAATGTTAGTTTAATAT
GTATCTTGATATGCTCTTCTTTCTTTCATGCTTAAACTTGTATAACTGTATGCTTTTTTCATTTCCTTTA
TTTTGTCCTTTCCTTTCTTTGTTATCTGGTAATATCCTTCCTTCTTTCCTGCATACTTCAAAAATCCAAG
GTTTTTTAAGTTACGAGATAAGAATTACTAGATGAATTCGCGCCCGGTTCTAGATTTATTCATAAAATAG
GAACTAAAATACCAAAATAGAAACATTTATATACATTTGATGTGTAGGGTATACCATAAACCTGGGAGGT
GTCTCCTATGGTAAAGTATGAAGATAAGATAAGTTTGTACGATGCGAAAGGAAACCTAGTAGCCGAAAAT
GTACCATTAGAAGCTATTAGCCCATTATACAACCCTACCATAAAAAGTATGGTAAAGAACATCAAAAGAA
CAGTTGCTGTGAACCTAGCTGGTATCGAAGGTACCTTAGCTGCAGGTAAAATCGGTGGAAAAGGCTGTCA
AGTTCCAGGAAGAACTTTAGATATATCTGCAGTAAGCAATGCTCAAGCAATTGCTGACGAAGTAGAAAAA
ATCTTAAAAGTATCCGAAGACGACGATACAGCAGTGAAAATAATCAACGGTGGAAAACAGTTAGCTGTGC
AAGTTCCAACCGCAAGATTGGACGTAGCTGCAGAATACTCAGTATCCATGCTTTCAACTGCTATGGCATT
AAAAGAAGCACTTATTAAAACATTCAACATCGACATGTTCGATGGTTCAACAGTGCACGCTGCAATTGTT
GGTAACTACCCACAGGTTATGGATTACGCAGGCGGTAACATTGCATCACTCTTAGGTGCACCTTCAATGA
TGGAAGGTTTAGGTTACGCTTTAAGAAACATTCCAGTTAACCACGCAGTTGCTACAACCAAGAAAAACAT
GATGAACGCTATTGCATTCTCATCAGTTATGGAACAAACTGCAACATTCGAAATGGGTGACGCAGTAGGA
TCATTCGAAAGACAGCACTTACTTGGTTTAGCTTACCAAGGATTAAACGCTGATAACTTAGTTATTGACT
TTATTAAAGCAAATGCAAAAGGAACTGTTGGTTCAGTTGTAGAAACAGTTATTGATAGAGCTATTGCTGA
CGGCGTAATCGTTGTTGACAAAACAATGAGCTCAGGATTCAACATGTACAAACCAGCTGACGTAAACAAA
TGGAATGCATACGCAGCAGCAGGATTAGTTGCAGCAGTTGCAGTAAGCTGTGGTGCAGCAAGAGCAGCAC
AGAACGTTGCTTCAGTTATTTTATACTTCAACGATATTTTAGAGTACGAAACTGGTTTACCTGGTGTTGA
CTACGGTAGATCAATGGGTACTGCAGTAGGATTCTCATTCTTCTCACACTCAATCTACGGTGGTGGTGGA
CCTGGTATCTTTAACGGTAACCACGTTGTAACCAGACACTCCAAAGGATTCGCAATTCCTCCAGTATGTG
CAGCAATGTGTGCAGATGCAGGTACACAAATGTTCTCACCTGAACACACTTCAGGATTAGTTGGTTCAGT
ATACTCAGCATTTGATGAATTCAGAGAACCAATGAAATACGTAATTGAAGGAGCTTTAAGCATTAAAGAC
CAGTTTTAAGGTAATAAACGATGATTGAATTAGAAGTCTTCCCACATAGGTATTTAAAAGCAGAAACTAC
CGAAAAATTCCTGAACCGCGCTTATTCATTGAGTAAAGTTCAAAGAGTAGTCATACATGGAGAATCTCTT
CCTAATAAAGTTGGATACGGTCCAGCTAAAGGAACTCCTGTAAATCACTCAGAAAAAAAGGAAATTACTG
TTAAGGGAGTCCCTGTAGAACTCATGCTTCAAGTTGGAAGGTTATGGGTTTTACTGGATGATGAAAGCGA
AATTGAAAAAATCGAAGAAATCTGTAAGGATCTTTTCCCATTTGGATACCGGTTAACAAAGGGTAAATTC
TTAAGGAACGACCCTACAGTATCGGATTTCATAAAATACGGGGAATCTGCTGTTGATGATATCGACAAAA
GATTATTAGGTGCGACTGACCCCAGAAGTAAGTTTGATTCTTCTGTCACAATTATCCCAAAGAGCGAAAA
AAACGAGTAAGTGATTTTATGCCAGTAGGTAGAAAAGAGCAGATCGTTGATTGTAGAGCTGTTATGGGTC
TTGGTGAAGGAGGCGGACTTGCACAAAGAGGAACATTTGCAGAAGGGCTACGTAACGACGTGGTTGTTGT
TGCAATGTCTCCAGGGAGAAGGCACATTACAAAACCCGTGTGCGAAATTACCTATGGAATAAGGGAAGCG
GGAATTCAGACCAGCGTTCTTGTATTAGATGCAGGAGGAGGAATTCCGTCAGATGCTCCACAAGGAAGTT
TGGGTTCCACTTTTGGACTTAAACCCGAAGAAGCTAAACAAGTTAATAGGCATAAATTATGTGTAATACA
TTTTGGAAATGTAAAAAGTCACATAATTTACAAAGCTAGATTATTCTTAAAATATGTGGATATTCCTACA
ATAATTGTTTGCCAAACTCCAGTAGATATGGAAGATTTCGCAGCAATTGGAATAAAAACGAAAAATGTAA
TGCCTTTGGAATCAAAAACTGAAGGTAAAATCGTTGAAATTATTACTGGCGTAATAAGAGGAGAATCAGC
TCCTCAAAAAAAAATTGATGAAATCATTGAAAGCATAAAAAAACATTTAGGTTAAGGTGATCTTATGGAT
TACAAAGATGATGATGATAAAGGCGCCAGCTGGTCACACCCACAATTTGAAAAAGGAGGTGGATCAGGAG
GTGGATCAGGAGGTTCAGCATGGTCACATCCTCAGTTTGAAAAATCAGCAATGGCATACACGCCTCAGTT
CTACCCTGGTGCAACAAAAGTTGCTGAAAACAGACGAAATCACTTGAATCCAAACTATGAATTGGAAAAA
TTAAGAGAAATCCCTGATGAAGATGTTGTAAAAATCATGGGACACAGACAACCTGGTGAAGACTACAAAA
CAGTTCACCCACCACTTGAAGAAATGGACTTCGTAGAAGACTACGCAAGAGACTTAGTAGAACCATTAAA
TGGTGCTAAAGAAGGACACAGAGTTAGATACATTCAGTTTGCTGACTCAATGTACTTTGCTCCTGCTCAA
CCATACGACAGATCAAGATCATACATGACAAGATTAAGAGGAGTAGATGCAGGTACACTCTCAGGAAGAC
AAGTTGTTGAATGTAGAGAAAGTGACCTTGAAGAATTCTCCAAAAACATACTCATGGATACAGAACTCTT
TGACCCTGCTACATCAGGTGTTAGGGGTGCAACCGTACACGGACACTCATTAAGATTAGATGAAAACGGT
ATGATGTTTGATGCACTCCAAAGATGTGTATTCGACGAAAAAACCGGACACGTTATGTACGTAAAAGATC
AGGTAGGTAAACCACTCGATGCACCTGTTGACGTTGGAGAACCAATCCCTGAAGCAAAATTAAGAGAAAT
TACAACCATCTACAGAAACGATGGTGTTGCAATGAGAGCAGATCCTGACGTTATCGAAGTTGTAAAAAGA
ATTCACAGAGCAAGAACACTCGGTGGATACATCCCTACAAACGAAACATTCAAAGGATTATAACTAAATT
TTAAATTAAAAAAAACCTCTTAAACCATTGAGGTGAACTTATGGAAGCTGAAAAAAGATTATTTTTGAAA
GCCTTAAAGGAAAAATTCGAAGAAGACCCTAAAGAAAAGTACACAAAATTCTATACCTTTGGCGGTTGGG
AACAATCTGCTAGAAAAAGAGAATTTGTTGAAGCTAATGAAAAAATAGTATCTGAAAAAAGACAAGGAAT
CCCACTCTACAACCCAGACATTGGTGTTCCTCTAGGACAGAGAAAATTAATGCCTTACAAATTGTCAAAC
ACTGACGATTACTGTGAAGGTGACGATTTACACTTCTTAAACAACGCTGCTATCCAACAATTATGGGACG
ATATCAGAAGAACTGTTATTGTAGGTATGGACACTGCTCACTCAGTTTTAGAAAAAAGATTGGGTGTAGA
AGTAACTCCTGAAACAATCAACGAATACATGCACACAATCAACCACTCCCTTCCAGGAGGAGCTGTTGTT
CAGGAACACATGGTTGAAGTTCACCCTTCCCTTGCATGGGACTGTTACGCTAGAATCTTCACCGGTGACG
ATGAATTAGCTGACGAATTAGACAGCAGATTCTTAATCGACATCAACAAATTATTCCCTGAAGAACAAGC
TGAAACATTAAAAGCTGCAATTGGTAAAAAAACATACCAAGTATCAAGAGTTCCATCACTCGTAGGTAGA
GTATGTGACGGCGGTACAATCTCAAGATGGTCTGCAATGCAGATCGGAATGTCATTCATTACCGCATACA
AACTTTGTGCAGGGGAAGCTGCAACAGCTGACTTCTCATACGCTTCAAAACACGCTGATGTAATTCAGAT
GGGTAATGCTTTACCAGGAAGAAGAGCAAGAGGTCCAAACGAACCAGGAGGAATCAGATTCGGTATTCTC
TCCGATGTTGTACAAACAACAAGAGTTTCAGAAGACCCAGTTGAACAATCATTAGAAGTAGTAGCAACAG
GTGCTGCTTTATATGACCAGATCTGGCTCGGTGCATACATGTCTGGTGGTGTAGGATTCACTCAATACGC
TACCGCATCATACACCGACGATATCTTAGATGACTTCTCATACTACGCACTCGACTACGTTGAGAAAAAA
TACGGTAGAATGGGAACAAAAGCTACAATGGATGTAGTAGAAGATGTTGCTGGAGAAGTTACACTCTACG
CATTAGAACAGTACGATGACTACCCAGCATTATTAGAAGACCACTTCGGTGGATCACAAAGAGCTGCAGT
TGCTGCTGCTGCATCAGGTATTGGTGTATGTATGGCAACAGGAAACTCAAACGCTGGTGTAAACGGCTGG
TACTTATCACAAATCTTACACAAAGAATACCACAGCAGACTCGGATTCTACGGTTACGACTTGCAGGACC
AGTGTGGTGCTTCAAACTCACTCGCAATCAGAAACGACGAAGCTGCACCTCTTGAATTAAGAGGACCTAA
CTACCCTAACTACGCGATGAACGTAGGTCACCAGGGAGAATACGCAGGTATTGCACAAGCTGCACACTCC
GCAAGAGGAGACGCATTTGCACTTAGCCCATTGGTAAAAGTTGCATTTGCTGACCCAATGCTCGTATTCG
ATTTCTCCAAACCTAGAAAAGAAATGGCTAGGGGAGCATTAAGAGAATTCGAAGCTGCAGGAGAAAGAGA
CGTTATCTTACCTGCTAAATAAACTAGTAGCGGCCGCTGCAGGATATATTAAAAGTGGGACTTAAGTTCC
CACTTTTTTTATTTTATAAAAAACGCCCTATTCGTAATATACTATTCAAAACTAAATATTCATTGAAATA
TTTGGGTAATAATTAATATTAATCTAATATTTAGATATTGAGATATAATAATAACATTTTTTTAAAAAAT
CATCTATTTTCATCTTAATTTTATATATTAAAGCCCATTTTTTGAGTATTCAAATTCAAATTATTGTGTT
ATTAACATCTTATATATAAACTTTTCTATTTAATGTTAATGAAAAAGTGAATATATATACATAGAGTAAT
GTTATGATGTATATATCAAAAAAAACTAGAGGAGACGACCTTCCATGACAGAATATAAACCAACAGTTAG
ATTAGCAACAAGAGATGACGTACCTAGGGCAGTAAGAACTCTTGCAGCAGCTTTTGCAGATTATCCAGCA
ACAAGACACACAGTTGATCCAGATAGACACATTGAAAGAGTTACAGAATTACAAGAATTATTTTTAACAA
GAGTTGGTCTTGATATAGGTAAAGTATGGGTTGCAGATGATGGAGCAGCAGTTGCAGTTTGGACAACACC
AGAATCAGTTGAAGCTGGTGCTGTTTTTGCAGAAATTGGACCAAGAATGGCTGAATTATCAGGATCAAGA
TTAGCAGCTCAGCAACAGATGGAAGGATTACTTGCACCACACAGACCAAAAGAACCAGCATGGTTTTTAG
CAACAGTTGGAGTTTCACCAGATCACCAGGGAAAAGGTTTAGGTTCTGCTGTTGTACTTCCTGGTGTTGA
AGCAGCTGAAAGAGCAGGAGTTCCAGCATTTTTAGAAACATCAGCACCAAGAAATCTTCCATTTTATGAA
AGACTTGGATTTACAGTTACAGCAGATGTTGAAGTTCCAGAAGGACCAAGAACATGGTGTATGACAAGAA
AACCAGGAGCATAACCATGGCTCCGACCGAAGCCACCCGGGGCGGCCCCGCCGACCCCGCACCCGCCCCC
GAGGCCCACCGCGGGGGACACACCGAACACGCCGACCCTGCTGAACACGCGGCGCAGTTCGGTGCCCAGG
AGCGGATCGGGAATTAATTCGAAGCTGCTGGTGAAAGAGACCCTATCTTACCTGCTAAAATCTAAGTTAA
TTACTAATTTATTATTAATTTATTATTAGATTGGGTAAAATAGTAAAAGAAAACTAAAGGAAACCTAATA
TGGTTTCCTTTTTTTATATATTTTAATTCACTGGGGGTGATTTAAAACTTCATTTTTAATTTAAAAGGAT
CTAGGTGAAGATCCTTGGTGCACTCTCAGTACAATCTGCTCTGATGCCGCATAGTTAAGCCAGCCCCGAC
ACCCGCCAACACCCGCTGACGCGCCCTGACGGGCTTGTCTGCTCCCGGCATCCGCTTACAGACAAGCTGT
GACCGTCTCCGGGAGCTGCATGTGTCAGAGGTTTTCACCGTCATCACCGAAACGCGCGAGACGAAAGGGC
CTCGTGATACGCCTATTTTTATAGGTTAATGTCATGATAATAATGGTTTCTTAGACGTCAGGTGGCACTT
TTCGGGGAAATGTGCGCGGAACCCCTATTTGTTTATTTTTCTAAATACATTCAAATATGTATCCGCTCAT
GAGACAATAACCCTGATAAATGCTTCAATAATATTGAAAAAGGAAGAGTATGAGTATTCAACATTTCCGT
GTCGCCCTTATTCCCTTTTTTGCGGCATTTTGCCTTCCTGTTTTTGCTCACCCAGAAACGCTGGTGAAAG
TAAAAGATGCTGAAGATCAGTTGGGTGCACGAGTGGGTTACATCGAACTGGATCTCAACAGCGGTAAGAT
CCTTGAGAGTTTTCGCCCCGAAGAACGTTTTCCAATGATGAGCACTTTTAAAGTTCTGCTATGTGGCGCG
GTATTATCCCGTATTGACGCCGGGCAAGAGCAACTCGGTCGCCGCATACACTATTCTCAGAATGACTTGG
TTGAGTACTCACCAGTCACAGAAAAGCATCTTACGGATGGCATGACAGTAAGAGAATTATGCAGTGCTGC
CATAACCATGAGTGATAACACTGCGGCCAACTTACTTCTGACAACGATCGGAGGACCGAAGGAGCTAACC
GCTTTTTTGCACAACATGGGGGATCATGTAACTCGCCTTGATCGTTGGGAACCGGAGCTGAATGAAGCCA
TACCAAACGACGAGCGTGACACCACGATGCCTGTAGCAATGGCAACAACGTTGCGCAAACTATTAACTGG
CGAACTACTTACTCTAGCTTCCCGGCAACAATTAATAGACTGGATGGAGGCGGATAAAGTTGCAGGACCA
CTTCTGCGCTCGGCCCTTCCGGCTGGCTGGTTTATTGCTGATAAATCTGGAGCCGGTGAGCGTGGGTCTC
GCGGTATCATTGCAGCACTGGGGCCAGATGGTAAGCCCTCCCGTATCGTAGTTATCTACACGACGGGGAG
TCAGGCAACTATGGATGAACGAAATAGACAGATCGCTGAGATAGGTGCCTCACTGATTAAGCATTGGTAA
CTGTCAGACCAAGTTTACTCATATATACTTTAGATTGATTTAAAACTTCATTTTTAATTTAAAAGGATCT
AGGTGAAGATCCTTTTTGATAATCTCATGACCAAAATCCCTTAACGTGAGTTTTCGTTCCACTGAGCGTC
AGACCCCGTAGAAAAGATCAAAGGATCTTCTTGAGATCCTTTTTTTCTGCGCGTAATCTGCTGCTTGCAA
ACAAAAAAACCACCGCTACCAGCGGTGGTTTGTTTGCCGGATCAAGAGCTACCAACTCTTTTTCCGAAGG
TAACTGGCTTCAGCAGAGCGCAGATACCAAATACTGTTCTTCTAGTGTAGCCGTAGTTAGGCCACCACTT
CAAGAACTCTGTAGCACCGCCTACATACCTCGCTCTGCTAATCCTGTTACCAGTGGCTGCTGCCAGTGGC
GATAAGTCGTGTCTTACCGGGTTGGACTCAAGACGATAGTTACCGGATAAGGCGCAGCGGTCGGGCTGAA
CGGGGGGTTCGTGCACACAGCCCAGCTTGGAGCGAACGACCTACACCGAACTGAGATACCTACAGCGTGA
GCTATGAGAAAGCGCCACGCTTCCCGAAGGGAGAAAGGCGGACAGGTATCCGGTAAGCGGCAGGGTCGGA
ACAGGAGAGCGCACGAGGGAGCTTCCAGGGGGAAACGCCTGGTATCTTTATAGTCCTGTCGGGTTTCGCC
ACCTCTGACTTGAGCGTCGATTTTTGTGATGCTCGTCAGGGGGGCGGAGCCTATGGAAAAACGCCAGCAA
CGCGGCCTTTTTACGGTTCCTGGCCTTTTGCTGGCCTTTTGCTCACATGGTACCCATTATTTAGTTTTTT
TTTATCACCACAACGTATAAACCCCCTTTCAGAAGAAAACAGAGAATGAAAACAGATTTTAATTTATATA
TCGTATCTATAATTTAGTTTTTTTTTATTGCAGTTTTAGAAGTGCGTTTGTCCTGGAGCGAAATACACGA
TATCGTGTAGTCTCCTTCAGATGAAAATAATATTTTTAATTTTCAGAAATATTACTGGAAAAATACCTGA
AAAATATTTGAAAAAAAAACATACACCCAGCGGGGAAAAATCGAACATTTTGAAAAAGTCTATTTATAGG
GTTTAAACAGGGCCAAGACCTGCGGGATATACCCCAAAAATGTTCGATAAAAAAATCGAACATTTTTCGA
ACATTTTTTATAATGTTCGATGTGTGCGAGTATGTTCGATAAAAAAATCGAACATTTTGAAAGACAATTT
GAAGAGATATAAAAAAAATAATCTATTATAATATAGATATATAATATGTTCGATATGTTCGATATTTTTT
TATATATTATATTATATTTAACCTTGTATTGATTAT
